Addgene plasmid #27187: zgc:153086_R (OZ512)
Depositing lab: Keith Joung. Depositing organization: Massachusetts General Hospital. Publication: Rapid "open-source" engineering of customized zinc-finger nucleases for highly efficient gene modification. Maeder ML, Thibodeau-Beganny S, Osiak A, Wright DA, Anthony RM, Eichtinger M, Jiang T, Foley JE, Winfrey RJ, Townsend JA, Unger-Wallace E, Sander JD, Muller-Lerch F, Fu F, Pearlberg J, Goebel C, Dassie JP, Pruett-Miller SM, Porteus MH, Sgroi DC, Iafrate AJ, Dobbs D, McCray PB, Cathomen T, Voytas DF, Joung JK. Mol Cell. 2008 Jul 25. 31(2):294-301. 10.1016/j.molcel.2008.06.016 PubMed 18657511.
Backbone
  Vector backbone: MG414
  Backbone size w/o insert (bp): 5493
  Vector type: Zebrafish Targeting
Growth in bacteria
  Bacterial resistance: Kanamycin, 50 μg/mL
  Growth temperature: 37°C
  Growth strain: XL1 Blue
  Growth instructions: Requires a bacterial strain such as XL1 Blue, that expresses the lacIq allele of lac repressor
  Copy number: Low Copy
Gene/Insert
  Gene/Insert name: Zinc finger array targeting zgc:153086 (alt name: OZ512)
  Species: D. rerio (zebrafish)
  Insert size (bp): 270
  GenBank ID: ENSDARG00000061690
  Cloning method: Restriction Enzyme; 5′ cloning site XbaI (not destroyed); 3′ cloning site BamHI (not destroyed)
  Sequencing primers: 5′ OK.61 GGGTAGTACGATGACGGAACCTGTC
Terms and licenses: Academic/Nonprofit Terms; Industry Terms: Not Available to Industry
Depositor comments: This plasmid encodes a zinc finger array targeting half of a target sequence in the zebrafish gene zgc:153086 (see below). Please note that this plasmid does NOT contain the zgc:153086 sequence. Users must order the complementary plasmid zgc:153086_L (OZ511) [Addgene plasmid 27186] in order to create a zinc finger nuclease (ZFN) pair to introduce targeted mutations into this specific zebrafish gene. Users will also need to clone the zinc finger (ZF) insert of this plasmid into a zinc finger nuclease (ZFN) vector to express a FOKI fusion product. Examples of possible ZFN expression vectors that can be used are: pST1374 (Addgene plasmid 13426), pMLM290 (Addgene plasmid 21872), pMLM292 (Addgene plasmid 21873), pMLM800 (Addgene plasmid 27202) and pMLM802 (Addgene plasmid 27203). This zinc finger array was tested for binding activity to the sequence 5'-GGAGGTGAG-3' in a bacterial two hybrid assay, and resulted in 10.23 fold activation. However, this array has not yet been tested for activity as a zinc finger nuclease (i.e. for its ability to induce mutations at the intended locus). Scientists using this zinc finger array in a publication should notify and acknowledge NIH grant number R01 GM088040 in the publication. Other Articles: "Oligomerized pool engineering (OPEN): an 'open-source' protocol for making customized zinc-finger arrays." Maeder ML et al. (Nat Protoc. 2009 Sept 17. 4(10):1471-1501. Pubmed ID: 19798082 "Targeted mutagenesis in zebrafish using customized zinc-finger nucleases." Foley JE et al. (Nat Protoc. 2009 Dec 3. 4(12):1855-1867. Pubmed ID: 20010934
How to cite: zgc:153086_R (OZ512) was a gift from Keith Joung (Addgene plasmid # 27187 ; http://n2t.net/addgene:27187 ; RRID:Addgene_27187)
