[The description below was written by a language model from this plasmid's Addgene catalogue record.]
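Description:
zgc:153086_R (OZ512) is a low-copy bacterial plasmid built on the MG414 backbone (about 5.5 kb without insert) and selected with kanamycin. It carries a roughly 270 bp insert encoding an engineered zinc finger array, produced by the OPEN (oligomerized pool engineering) selection approach. The catalogue lists it as a zebrafish-targeting reagent. The record notes that it must be propagated in a host expressing the lacIq allele of lac repressor, such as XL1 Blue, which suggests lac-regulated expression, although the promoter and other backbone features are not stated and no feature table is provided. The array is flanked by XbaI and BamHI sites, both retained after cloning, so the coding segment can be excised and transferred to other vectors.

The array recognises one nine-base-pair half-site, the "right" half, of a target sequence in the zebrafish gene zgc:153086. The plasmid does not contain any of that gene's sequence. In a bacterial two-hybrid assay the array gave about ten-fold activation on its half-site, but it had not been tested as a nuclease for inducing mutations at the intended locus. As supplied, the construct encodes only the DNA-binding module. To make a working zinc finger nuclease, the insert must be subcloned into a ZFN expression vector that fuses it to the FokI cleavage domain. It must then be used with the partner array zgc:153086_L (OZ511), which binds the other half-site, so that the two FokI fusions can act as a pair at the target. The intended use is targeted mutagenesis of this gene in zebrafish.
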