>Addgene plasmid #27187 | zgc:153086_R (OZ512) | addgene partial sequence | sequence record 33628 | 27187 with OK.61 (5' GGGTAGTACGATGACGGAACCTGTC 3')
TTGTGCAAAAGGCCCTGAGAAAAATCCAAGCTTTGGCGGCCGCTGACTACAAAGACGATGATGACAAATC
TAGACCCGGGGAGCGCCCCTTCCAGTGTCGCATTTGCATGCGGAACTTTTCGAGGCCCCACAACCTTCTC
CGCCATACCCGTACTCATACCGGTGAAAAACCGTTTCAGTGTCGGATCTGTATGCGAAATTTCTCCCTCA
GGCAGCACTTGGTGCGCCATCTACGTACGCACACCGGCGAGAAGCCATTCCAATGCCGAATATGCATGCG
CAACTTCAGTCAGACCACGCACCTGAGCCGGCACCTAAAAACCCACCTGAGGGGATCCTCTGCACAGTAG
TAACTAGAGACTAGAAAAAGGCCGACAAGTCCCGCTCCGCTGAAGATCCTGGCGTAATAGCGAAGAGGCC
CGCACCGATCGCCCTTCCCAACAGTTGCGCAGCCTGAATGGCGAATGGG
[124 nt withheld, positions 470-593]
C
[91 nt withheld, positions 595-685]
A
[49 nt withheld, positions 687-735]
CCTTTTGACGTTGGAGTCCACGTTCTTT
[37 nt withheld, positions 764-800]
A
